Addgene plasmid #124538: 8xCTS1_deltaC55G-hutRNApro_BsmBIplch-SAMsgRNA_14nt Buffer_delta-hutRNApro_SV40polyA
Purpose: Cloning vector for tRNA-released synergistic activation mediator gRNA. BsmBI flanked placeholder for spacer cloning.
Depositing lab: Tudor Fulga. Depositing organization: University of Oxford. Publication: Decoupling tRNA promoter and processing activities enables specific Pol-II Cas9 guide RNA expression. Knapp DJHF, Michaels YS, Jamilly M, Ferry QRV, Barbosa H, Milne TA, Fulga TA. Nat Commun. 2019 Apr 2;10(1):1490. doi: 10.1038/s41467-019-09148-3. PubMed 30940799.
Backbone
  Vector backbone: P1-EYFP-pA (Construct 5) (Addgene: 55197)
  Vector type: Mammalian Expression
Growth in bacteria
  Bacterial resistance: Ampicillin, 100 μg/mL
  Growth temperature: 37°C
  Growth strain: DH5alpha
  Copy number: Unknown
Gene/Insert
  Gene/Insert name: deltaC55G-hutRNApro_BsmBIplch-SAMsgRNA_14nt Buffer_delta-hutRNApro
  gRNA/shRNA sequence: Unknown
  Species: H. sapiens (human)
  Mutation: d11-41 C55G, d11-41
  Promoter: Minimal ADE
  Cloning method: Restriction Enzyme; 5′ cloning site Unknown (unknown if destroyed)
Terms and licenses: Academic/Nonprofit Terms; Industry Terms: Not Available to Industry
Depositor comments: Engineered tRNA scaffold-flanked sgRNA containing 2xMS2 loops with a BsmBI cloning site for spacer cloning. The flanking variants show low/absent background with moderate guide release capability. Enhancer elements can be exchanged using the NheI site, and promoter/enhancer region can be changed using NcoI NheI double digestion. Please visit https://www.biorxiv.org/content/10.1101/342485v1 for BioRxiv preprint.
How to cite: 8xCTS1_deltaC55G-hutRNApro_BsmBIplch-SAMsgRNA_14nt Buffer_delta-hutRNApro_SV40polyA was a gift from Tudor Fulga (Addgene plasmid # 124538 ; http://n2t.net/addgene:124538 ; RRID:Addgene_124538)
