[The description below was written by a language model from this plasmid's Addgene catalogue record and pLannotate feature annotations shown in this document.]
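Description:
8xCTS1_deltaC55G-hutRNApro_BsmBIplch-SAMsgRNA_14nt Buffer_delta-hutRNApro_SV40polyA is a compact (about 3.6 kb) mammalian expression plasmid built on the P1-EYFP-pA backbone. It serves as a cloning vector for guide RNAs that are transcribed by RNA polymerase II and released by tRNA processing. It is propagated in E. coli through a high-copy ColE1/pUC-type origin and selected with ampicillin via the AmpR (β-lactamase) cassette. An f1 origin is also present. Short annotated fragments of TcR, lacZα and SV40 large T antigen appear to be non-functional backbone remnants.

The payload is a Streptococcus pyogenes Cas9 sgRNA scaffold of the synergistic activation mediator (SAM) type, carrying two MS2 stem loops that recruit MS2 coat protein-fused activators. A BsmBI-flanked placeholder sits where the spacer belongs, so a targeting sequence of choice can be cloned in; no spacer is recorded. The guide is flanked by engineered human proline tRNA scaffolds, an upstream variant with a deletion of positions 11–41 plus C55G and a downstream variant with the deletion alone, the latter preceded by a 14-nt buffer. According to the depositor, these variants give low or absent background expression while retaining moderate guide release.

Transcription is driven by a minimal ADE promoter. The construct name indicates eight CTS1 sites as the upstream enhancer element, though these parts and the tRNAs are not annotated in the feature table. An SV40 poly(A) signal terminates the transcript. A synthetic poly(A) signal and an α2-globin Pol II pause site lie upstream of the cassette, presumably insulating it from read-through. The enhancer can be exchanged at the NheI site, and the whole promoter/enhancer region can be replaced by NcoI/NheI digestion.
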