Features (pLannotate 1.2.2; 14 found; start..end, strand, type, name):
    373..456     -  CDS            TcR (fragment): tetracycline efflux protein; tet; confers resistance to tetracycline
    478..546     +  CDS            large T antigen (fragment): large T antigen from SV40 (simian virus 40)
    569..690     +  polyA_signal   SV40 poly(A) signal: SV40 polyadenylation signal
    776..795     -  misc_RNA       gRNA scaffold (fragment): guide RNA scaffold for the Streptococcus pyogenes CRISPR/Cas9 system
    806..824     -  misc_RNA       MS2 stem loop: stem loop that binds the bacteriophage MS2 coat protein
    829..865     -  misc_RNA       gRNA scaffold (fragment): guide RNA scaffold for the Streptococcus pyogenes CRISPR/Cas9 system
    876..894     -  misc_RNA       MS2 stem loop: stem loop that binds the bacteriophage MS2 coat protein
   1415..1506    -  misc_feature   pause site: RNA polymerase II transcriptional pause signal from the human α2 globin gene
   1520..1568    -  polyA_signal   poly(A) signal: synthetic polyadenylation signal
   1627..1694    +  CDS            lacZα (fragment): LacZα fragment of β-galactosidase; lacZ fragment
   1726..2154    -  rep_origin     f1 ori (sequence partly withheld): f1 bacteriophage origin of replication; arrow indicates direction of (+) strand synthesis
   2181..2285    +  promoter       AmpR promoter: bla
   2286..3146    +  CDS            AmpR: β-lactamase; bla; confers resistance to ampicillin, carbenicillin, and related antibiotics
   3317..292     +  rep_origin     ori (across the origin): high-copy-number ColE1/pMB1/pBR322/pUC origin of replication
>Addgene plasmid #124538 | 8xCTS1_deltaC55G-hutRNApro_BsmBIplch-SAMsgRNA_14nt Buffer_delta-hutRNApro_SV40polyA | addgene full sequence | sequence record 242317 | Addgene NGS Result
TAAGGCGCAGCGGTCGGGCTGAACGGGGGGTTCGTGCACACAGCCCAGCTTGGAGCGAACGACCTACACC
GAACTGAGATACCTACAGCGTGAGCTATGAGAAAGCGCCACGCTTCCCGAAGGGAGAAAGGCGGACAGGT
ATCCGGTAAGCGGCAGGGTCGGAACAGGAGAGCGCACGAGGGAGCTTCCAGGGGGAAACGCCTGGTATCT
TTATAGTCCTGTCGGGTTTCGCCACCTCTGACTTGAGCGTCGATTTTTGTGATGCTCGTCAGGGGGGCGG
AGCCTATGGAAAAACGCCAGCAACGCGGCCTTTTTACGGTTCCTGGCCTTTTGCTGGCCTTTTGCTCACA
TGCACCTGTCCTACGAGTTGCATCATAAGTGCGGCGACGATAGTCATGCCCCGCGCCCACCGGAAGGAGC
TGACTGGGTTGAAGGCTCTCAAGGGCATCGGTCGACATACTCGATCCTTATCGATTTTACCACATTTGTA
GAGGTTTTACTTGCTTTAAAAAACCTCCCACACCTCCCCCTGAACCTGAAACATAAAATGAATGCAATTG
TTGTTGTTAACTTGTTTATTGCAGCTTATAATGGTTACAAATAAAGCAATAGCATCACAAATTTCACAAA
TAAAGCATTTTTTTCACTGCATTCTAGTTGTGGTTTGTCCAAACTCATCAATGTATCTTATCATGTCTGC
TCGAAGCGGCCGGCCGTCCCGGGCTCGTCCGGGATTTGAACCCGGGACCTCCCAACGAGCCGACACAAAC
TGGTTGCACCGACTCGGTGCCACTTGGCCCTGCAGACATGGGTGATCCTCATGTTGGCCAAGTTGATAAC
GGACTAGCCTTATTTTAACTTGCTAGGCCCTGCAGACATGGGTGATCCTCATGTTGGCCTAGCTCTAAAA
CGGAGACGTCCGTCTCCGGGCTCGTCCGGGATTTCAACCCGGGACCTCCCAACGAGCCGTTGGCATGGTC
AACGCGACGCTAGATAGCAGGACGAACGCCCCCACCCCCTTTTATAGCCCCCCGCTAGCCTGAAAATATT
AATAGTCGCGTGTAGCGAAGCATGGCTAGCCTGAAAATATTAATAGTCGCGTGTAGCGAAGCATGGCTAG
CCTGAAAATATTAATAGTCGCGTGTAGCGAAGCATGGCTAGCCTGAAAATATTAATAGTCGCGTGTAGCG
AAGCATGACTAGCCTGAAAATATTAATAGTCGCGTTAGCGAAGCATGGCTAGCCTGAAAATATTAATAGT
CGCGTGTAGCGAAGCATGGCTAGCTTGAAAATATTAATAGTCGCGTGTAGCGAAGCATGGCTAGCCTGAA
AATATTAATAGTCGCGTGTAGCGAAGCATGGCTAGCCTGAAAATATTAATAGTCGCGACATTAATATTTC
AGCTAGCTATCGATAGAGAAATGTTCTGGCACCTGCACTTGCACTGGGGACAGCCTATTTTGCTAGTTTG
TTTTGTTTCGTTTTGTTTTGATGGAGAGCGTATGTTAGTACTATCGATTCACACAAAAAACCAACACACA
GATGTAATGAAAATAAAGATATTTTATTGCGGCCGCTCCAAGTACCTCCCGTACCTTAATATTACTTACT
TATCATGGTAGCTTGGGCTGGCGTAATAGCGAAGAGGCCCGCACCGATCGCCCTTCCCAACAGTTGCGCA
GCCTGAATGGCGAATGGCAAATTGTAAGCGTTAATATTTTGTTAAAATTCGCGTTAAATTTTTGTTAAAT
CAGCTCATTTTTTAACCAATAGGCCGAAATCGGCAAAATCCCTTATAAATCAAAAGAATAGACCGAGATA
GGGT
[37 nt withheld, positions 1825-1861]
AAAGAACGTGGACTCCAACGTCAAAGG
[49 nt withheld, positions 1889-1937]
T
[91 nt withheld, positions 1939-2029]
G
[124 nt withheld, positions 2031-2154]
CAGGTGGCACTTTTCGGGGAAATGTGCGCGGAACCCCTATTTGTTTATTTTTCTAAATACATTCAAATAT
GTATCCGCTCATGAGACAATAACCCTGATAAATGCTTCAATAATATTGAAAAAGGAAGAGTATGAGTATT
CAACATTTCCGTGTCGCCCTTATTCCCTTTTTTGCGGCATTTTGCCTTCCTGTTTTTGCTCACCCAGAAA
CGCTGGTGAAAGTAAAAGATGCTGAAGATCAGTTGGGTGCACGAGTGGGTTACATCGAACTGGATCTCAA
CAGCGGTAAGATCCTTGAGAGTTTTCGCCCCGAAGAACGTTTTCCAATGATGAGCACTTTTAAAGTTCTG
CTATGTGGCGCGGTATTATCCCGTATTGACGCCGGGCAAGAGCAACTCGGTCGCCGCATACACTATTCTC
AGAATGACTTGGTTGAGTACTCACCAGTCACAGAAAAGCATCTTACGGATGGCATGACAGTAAGAGAATT
ATGCAGTGCTGCCATAACCATGAGTGATAACACTGCGGCCAACTTACTTCTGACAACGATCGGAGGACCG
AAGGAGCTAACCGCTTTTTTGCACAACATGGGGGATCATGTAACTCGCCTTGATCGTTGGGAACCGGAGC
TGAATGAAGCCATACCAAACGACGAGCGTGACACCACGATGCCTGTAGCAATGGCAACAACGTTGCGCAA
ACTATTAACTGGCGAACTACTTACTCTAGCTTCCCGGCAACAATTAATAGACTGGATGGAGGCGGATAAA
GTTGCAGGACCACTTCTGCGCTCGGCCCTTCCGGCTGGCTGGTTTATTGCTGATAAATCTGGAGCCGGTG
AGCGTGGGTCTCGCGGTATCATTGCAGCACTGGGGCCAGATGGTAAGCCCTCCCGTATCGTAGTTATCTA
CACGACGGGGAGTCAGGCAACTATGGATGAACGAAATAGACAGATCGCTGAGATAGGTGCCTCACTGATT
AAGCATTGGTAACTGTCAGACCAAGTTTACTCATATATACTTTAGATTGATTTAAAACTTCATTTTTAAT
TTAAAAGGATCTAGGTGAAGATCCTTTTTGATAATCTCATGACCAAAATCCCTTAACGTGAGTTTTCGTT
CCACTGAGCGTCAGACCCCGTAGAAAAGATCAAAGGATCTTCTTGAGATCCTTTTTTTCTGCGCGTAATC
TGCTGCTTGCAAACAAAAAAACCACCGCTACCAGCGGTGGTTTGTTTGCCGGATCAAGAGCTACCAACTC
TTTTTCCGAAGGTAACTGGCTTCAGCAGAGCGCAGATACCAAATACTGTTCTTCTAGTGTAGCCGTAGTT
AGGCCACCACTTCAAGAACTCTGTAGCACCGCCTACATACCTCGCTCTGCTAATCCTGTTACCAGTGGCT
GCTGCCAGTGGCGATAAGTCGTGTCTTACCGGGTTGGACTCAAGACGATAGTTACCGGA
